>Addgene plasmid #67865 | pET21-MRPP1_native+ | depositor full sequence | sequence record 117837 | pET21-MRPP1_native+ sequence 6505 bps
TGGCGAATGGG
[124 nt withheld, positions 12-135]
C
[91 nt withheld, positions 137-227]
A
[49 nt withheld, positions 229-277]
CCTTTGACGTTGGAGTCCACGTTCTTT
[37 nt withheld, positions 305-341]
ACCCTATCTCGGTCTATTCTTTTGATTTATAAGGGATTTTGCCGATTTCGGCCTATTGGTTAAAAAATGA
GCTGATTTAACAAAAATTTAACGCGAATTTTAACAAAATATTAACGTTTACAATTTCAGGTGGCACTTTT
CGGGGAAATGTGCGCGGAACCCCTATTTGTTTATTTTTCTAAATACATTCAAATATGTATCCGCTCATGA
GACAATAACCCTGATAAATGCTTCAATAATATTGAAAAAGGAAGAGTATGAGTATTCAACATTTCCGTGT
CGCCCTTATTCCCTTTTTTGCGGCATTTTGCCTTCCTGTTTTTGCTCACCCAGAAACGCTGGTGAAAGTA
AAAGATGCTGAAGATCAGTTGGGTGCACGAGTGGGTTACATCGAACTGGATCTCAACAGCGGTAAGATCC
TTGAGAGTTTTCGCCCCGAAGAACGTTTTCCAATGATGAGCACTTTTAAAGTTCTGCTATGTGGCGCGGT
ATTATCCCGTATTGACGCCGGGCAAGAGCAACTCGGTCGCCGCATACACTATTCTCAGAATGACTTGGTT
GAGTACTCACCAGTCACAGAAAAGCATCTTACGGATGGCATGACAGTAAGAGAATTATGCAGTGCTGCCA
TAACCATGAGTGATAACACTGCGGCCAACTTACTTCTGACAACGATCGGAGGACCGAAGGAGCTAACCGC
TTTTTTGCACAACATGGGGGATCATGTAACTCGCCTTGATCGTTGGGAACCGGAGCTGAATGAAGCCATA
CCAAACGACGAGCGTGACACCACGATGCCTGCAGCAATGGCAACAACGTTGCGCAAACTATTAACTGGCG
AACTACTTACTCTAGCTTCCCGGCAACAATTAATAGACTGGATGGAGGCGGATAAAGTTGCAGGACCACT
TCTGCGCTCGGCCCTTCCGGCTGGCTGGTTTATTGCTGATAAATCTGGAGCCGGTGAGCGTGGGTCTCGC
GGTATCATTGCAGCACTGGGGCCAGATGGTAAGCCCTCCCGTATCGTAGTTATCTACACGACGGGGAGTC
AGGCAACTATGGATGAACGAAATAGACAGATCGCTGAGATAGGTGCCTCACTGATTAAGCATTGGTAACT
GTCAGACCAAGTTTACTCATATATACTTTAGATTGATTTAAAACTTCATTTTTAATTTAAAAGGATCTAG
GTGAAGATCCTTTTTGATAATCTCATGACCAAAATCCCTTAACGTGAGTTTTCGTTCCACTGAGCGTCAG
ACCCCGTAGAAAAGATCAAAGGATCTTCTTGAGATCCTTTTTTTCTGCGCGTAATCTGCTGCTTGCAAAC
AAAAAAACCACCGCTACCAGCGGTGGTTTGTTTGCCGGATCAAGAGCTACCAACTCTTTTTCCGAAGGTA
ACTGGCTTCAGCAGAGCGCAGATACCAAATACTGTCCTTCTAGTGTAGCCGTAGTTAGGCCACCACTTCA
AGAACTCTGTAGCACCGCCTACATACCTCGCTCTGCTAATCCTGTTACCAGTGGCTGCTGCCAGTGGCGA
TAAGTCGTGTCTTACCGGGTTGGACTCAAGACGATAGTTACCGGATAAGGCGCAGCGGTCGGGCTGAACG
GGGGGTTCGTGCACACAGCCCAGCTTGGAGCGAACGACCTACACCGAACTGAGATACCTACAGCGTGAGC
TATGAGAAAGCGCCACGCTTCCCGAAGGGAGAAAGGCGGACAGGTATCCGGTAAGCGGCAGGGTCGGAAC
AGGAGAGCGCACGAGGGAGCTTCCAGGGGGAAACGCCTGGTATCTTTATAGTCCTGTCGGGTTTCGCCAC
CTCTGACTTGAGCGTCGATTTTTGTGATGCTCGTCAGGGGGGCGGAGCCTATGGAAAAACGCCAGCAACG
CGGCCTTTTTACGGTTCCTGGCCTTTTGCTGGCCTTTTGCTCACATGTTCTTTCCTGCGTTATCCCCTGA
TTCTGTGGATAACCGTATTACCGCCTTTGAGTGAGCTGATACCGCTCGCCGCAGCCGAACGACCGAGCGC
AGCGAGTCAGTGAGCGAGGAAGCGGAAGAGCGCCTGATGCGGTATTTTCTCCTTACGCATCTGTGCGGTA
TTTCACACCGCATATATGGTGCACTCTCAGTACAATCTGCTCTGATGCCGCATAGTTAAGCCAGTATACA
CTCCGCTATCGCTACGTGACTGGGTCATGGCTGCGCCCCGACACCCGCCAACACCCGCTGACGCGCCCTG
ACGGGCTTGTCTGCTCCCGGCATCCGCTTACAGACAAGCTGTGACCGTCTCCGGGAGCTGCATGTGTCAG
AGGTTTTCACCGTCATCACCGAAACGCGCGAGGCAGCTGCGGTAAAGCTCATCAGCGTGGTCGTGAAGCG
ATTCACAGATGTCTGCCTGTTCATCCGCGTCCAGCTCGTTGAGTTTCTCCAGAAGCGTTAATGTCTGGCT
TCTGATAAAGCGGGCCATGTTAAGGGCGGTTTTTTCCTGTTTGGTCACTGATGCCTCCGTGTAAGGGGGA
TTTCTGTTCATGGGGGTAATGATACCGATGAAACGAGAGAGGATGCTCACGATACGGGTTACTGATGATG
AACATGCCCGGTTACTGGAACGTTGTGAGGGTAAACAACTGGCGGTATGGATGCGGCGGGACCAGAGAAA
AATCACTCAGGGTCAATGCCAGCGCTTCGTTAATACAGATGTAGGTGTTCCACAGGGTAGCCAGCAGCAT
CCTGCGATGCAGATCCGGAACATAATGGTGCAGGGCGCTGACTTCCGCGTTTCCAGACTTTACGAAACAC
GGAAACCGAAGACCATTCATGTTGTTGCTCAGGTCGCAGACGTTTTGCAGCAGCAGTCGCTTCACGTTCG
CTCGCGTATCGGTGATTCATTCTGCTAACCAGTAAGGCAACCCCGCCAGCCTAGCCGGGTCCTCAACGAC
AGGAGCACGATCATGCGCACCCGTGGGGCCGCCATGCCGGCGATAATGGCCTGCTTCTCGCCGAAACGTT
TGGTGGCGGGACCAGTGACGAAGGCTTGAGCGAGGGCGTGCAAGATTCCGAATACCGCAAGCGACAGGCC
GATCATCGTCGCGCTCCAGCGAAAGCGGTCCTCGCCGAAAATGACCCAGAGCGCTGCCGGCACCTGTCCT
ACGAGTTGCATGATAAAGAAGACAGTCATAAGTGCGGCGACGATAGTCATGCCCCGCGCCCACCGGAAGG
AGCTGACTGGGTTGAAGGCTCTCAAGGGCATCGGTCGAGATCCCGGTGCCTAATGAGTGAGCTAACTTAC
ATTAATTGCGTTGCGCTCACTGCCCGCTTTCCAGTCGGGAAACCTGTCGTGCCAGCTGCATTAATGAATC
GGCCAACGCGCGGGGAGAGGCGGTTTGCGTATTGGGCGCCAGGGTGGTTTTTCTTTTCACCAGTGAGACG
GGCAACAGCTGATTGCCCTTCACCGCCTGGCCCTGAGAGAGTTGCAGCAAGCGGTCCACGCTGGTTTGCC
CCAGCAGGCGAAAATCCTGTTTGATGGTGGTTAACGGCGGGATATAACATGAGCTGTCTTCGGTATCGTC
GTATCCCACTACCGAGATATCCGCACCAACGCGCAGCCCGGACTCGGTAATGGCGCGCATTGCGCCCAGC
GCCATCTGATCGTTGGCAACCAGCATCGCAGTGGGAACGATGCCCTCATTCAGCATTTGCATGGTTTGTT
GAAAACCGGACATGGCACTCCAGTCGCCTTCCCGTTCCGCTATCGGCTGAATTTGATTGCGAGTGAGATA
TTTATGCCAGCCAGCCAGACGCAGACGCGCCGAGACAGAACTTAATGGGCCCGCTAACAGCGCGATTTGC
TGGTGACCCAATGCGACCAGATGCTCCACGCCCAGTCGCGTACCGTCTTCATGGGAGAAAATAATACTGT
TGATGGGTGTCTGGTCAGAGACATCAAGAAATAACGCCGGAACATTAGTGCAGGCAGCTTCCACAGCAAT
GGCATCCTGGTCATCCAGCGGATAGTTAATGATCAGCCCACTGACGCGTTGCGCGAGAAGATTGTGCACC
GCCGCTTTACAGGCTTCGACGCCGCTTCGTTCTACCATCGACACCACCACGCTGGCACCCAGTTGATCGG
CGCGAGATTTAATCGCCGCGACAATTTGCGACGGCGCGTGCAGGGCCAGACTGGAGGTGGCAACGCCAAT
CAGCAACGACTGTTTGCCCGCCAGTTGTTGTGCCACGCGGTTGGGAATGTAATTCAGCTCCGCCATCGCC
GCTTCCACTTTTTCCCGCGTTTTCGCAGAAACGTGGCTGGCCTGGTTCACCACGCGGGAAACGGTCTGAT
AAGAGACACCGGCATACTCTGCGACATCGTATAACGTTACTGGTTTCACATTCACCACCCTGAATTGACT
CTCTTCCGGGCGCTATCATGCCATACCGCGAAAGGTTTTGCGCCATTCGATGGTGTCCGGGATCTCGACG
CTCTCCCTTATGCGACTCCTGCATTAGGAAGCAGCCCAGTAGTAGGTTGAGGCCGTTGAGCACCGCCGCC
GCAAGGAATGGTGCATGCAAGGAGATGGCGCCCAACAGTCCCCCGGCCACGGGGCCTGCCACCATACCCA
CGCCGAAACAAGCGCTCATGAGCCCGAAGTGGCGAGCCCGATCTTCCCCATCGGTGATGTCGGCGATATA
GGCGCCAGCAACCGCACCTGTGGCGCCGGTGATGCCGGCCACGATGCGTCCGGCGTAGAGGATCGAGATC
TCGATCCCGCGAAATTAATACGACTCACTATAGGGGAATTGTGAGCGGATAACAATTCCCCTCTAGAAAT
AATTTTGTTTAACTTTAAGAAGGAGATATACATATGGGCAGCAGCAAAATTCCAGCTGTTACTTATCCTA
AAAATGAGAGTACACCCCCTTCTGAAGAGCTAGAGTTGGATAAGTGGAAAACTACCATGAAATCTAGTGT
GCAAGAAGAATGTGTTTCAACAATCTCAAGCAGTAAGGATGAAGATCCTCTAGCTGCCACCAGAGAGTTC
ATTGAGATGTGGAGATTGCTTGGCAGAGAAGTACCAGAACACATCACTGAAGAAGAGCTCAAAACCCTTA
TGGAATGTGTTTCTAACACAGCAAAAAAAAAATATTTAAAATATTTATATACGAAGGAAAAAGTGAAAAA
AGCTAGGCAAATAAAAAAGGAAATGAAAGCAGCAGCAAGGGAAGAAGCAAAAAATATCAAGCTGCTAGAA
ACCACTGAGGAAGATAAACAGAAAAACTTTCTATTTTTACGACTTTGGGATAGGAATATGGACATAGCAA
TGGGCTGGAAGGGTGCCCAGGCCATGCAGTTTGGACAACCTTTGGTTTTTGACATGGCTTACGAAAATTA
TATGAAACGAAAAGAATTGCAGAATACTGTTTCCCAGCTTTTAGAAAGTGAAGGATGGAACAGAAGAAAT
GTTGATCCTTTCCATATTTATTTCTGCAATCTAAAAATAGATGGTGCTTTGCACAGAGAGTTAGTTAAAC
GGTATCAAGAAAAATGGGACAAATTGCTTTTAACATCAACAGAAAAGTCTCATGTAGATTTATTTCCAAA
GGACAGTATTATCTATTTAACTGCAGATTCTCCCAATGTTATGACTACTTTCAGGCATGACAAAGTTTAT
GTAATTGGGTCTTTTGTTGATAAGAGTATGCAGCCAGGCACATCCCTAGCCAAGGCAAAACGGCTGAACC
TGGCAACTGAATGCCTTCCATTAGATAAATATTTACAATGGGAAATTGGTAACAAAAATCTCACCTTAGA
TCAAATGATACGTATTTTGTTATGTCTGAAAAACAATGGTAATTGGCAAGAGGCTCTGCAATTCGTTCCC
AAGAGAAAACATACTGGTTTTCTGGAGATTTCTCAGCATTCTCAAGAGTTTATCAACAGACTAAAGAAGG
CAAAGACTTGAGGATCCGAATTCGAGCTCCGTCGACAAGCTTGCGGCCGCACTCGAGCACCACCACCACC
ACCACTGAGATCCGGCTGCTAACAAAGCCCGAAAGGAAGCTGAGTTGGCTGCTGCCACCGCTGAGCAATA
ACTAGCATAACCCCTTGGGGCCTCTAAACGGGTCTTGAGGGGTTTTTTGCTGAAAGGAGGAACTATATCC
GGAT
Features (pLannotate 1.2.2; 19 found; start..end, strand, type, name):
     12..467     +  rep_origin     f1 ori (sequence partly withheld): f1 bacteriophage origin of replication; arrow indicates direction of (+) strand synthesis
    494..598     +  promoter       AmpR promoter: bla
    599..1459    +  CDS            AmpR: β-lactamase; bla; confers resistance to ampicillin, carbenicillin, and related antibiotics
   1630..2218    +  rep_origin     ori: high-copy-number ColE1/pMB1/pBR322/pUC origin of replication
   2404..2546    -  misc_feature   bom: basis of mobility region from pBR322
   2648..2839    -  CDS            rop: Rop protein, which maintains plasmids at low copy number; rop
   2856..3236    +  CDS            YPB1_ECOLX: Protein predicted: Swiss-Prot protein existence level 4. From Escherichia coli.
   3308..3599    -  CDS            TcR (fragment): tetracycline efflux protein; tet; confers resistance to tetracycline
   3614..3635    -  protein_bind   CAP binding site: CAP binding activates transcription in the presence of cAMP. E. coli catabolite activator protein
   3648..4730    -  CDS            lacI: lac repressor; lacI; The lac repressor binds to the lac operator to inhibit transcription in E. coli. This inhibition can be relieved by adding lactose or isopropyl-β-D-thiogalactopyranoside (IPTG).
   4731..4808    -  promoter       lacI promoter: lacI
   4816..5095    -  CDS            TcR (fragment): tetracycline efflux protein; tet; confers resistance to tetracycline
   5117..5135    +  promoter       T7 promoter: promoter for bacteriophage T7 RNA polymerase
   5136..5160    +  protein_bind   lac operator: The lac repressor binds to the lac operator to inhibit transcription in E. coli. This inhibition can be relieved by adding lactose or isopropyl-β-D-thiogalactopyranoside (IPTG). lac repressor encoded by lacI
   5175..5197    +  RBS            RBS: efficient ribosome binding site from bacteriophage T7 gene 10 (Olins and Rangwala, 1989)
   5211..6299    +  CDS            TRMT10C (fragment): TM10C_HUMAN - Also known as MRPP1 From Homo sapiens (Human).
   6349..6366    +  CDS            9xHis (fragment): 9xHis affinity tag
   6376..6425    +  CDS            SET1 (fragment): solubility-enhancement tag derived from T7 phage gene 10B
   6433..6480    +  terminator     T7 terminator: transcription terminator for bacteriophage T7 RNA polymerase
