[The description below was written by a language model from this plasmid's Addgene catalogue record and pLannotate feature annotations shown in this document.]
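Description:
pET21-MRPP1_native+ is a bacterial expression plasmid built on the Novagen pET-21b(+) backbone for producing human MRPP1 (TRMT10C, also called RG9MTD1) in E. coli. It is maintained through a pBR322-type ColE1 origin accompanied by the rop gene and the bom mobility region, which keep it at low copy number, and it is selected with ampicillin via the β-lactamase gene. An f1 origin is also present, allowing single-stranded DNA production. The short tetracycline-resistance fragments and the small predicted E. coli ORF in the annotation are remnants of the pBR322 lineage rather than functional elements.

The insert, about 1.1 kb cloned between NdeI and BamHI, encodes amino acids 40–403 of the human protein. This is the mitochondrial form, presumably lacking the N-terminal targeting sequence. Transcription runs from a T7 promoter immediately followed by a lac operator, with the phage T7 gene 10 ribosome binding site upstream of the start codon and a T7 terminator downstream. The plasmid-borne lacI gene supplies repressor, so expression is kept off until induced with IPTG in a host that provides T7 RNA polymerase. The vector's His-tag coding sequence is annotated downstream of the insert, separated from it by a gap. The name "native" suggests the protein may be made untagged, but the record does not state whether a stop codon precedes the tag. The small SET1 match near the terminator is probably an annotation artefact of vector sequence.

The associated work concerns a subcomplex of human mitochondrial RNase P with methyltransferase activity, so the plasmid is suited to making recombinant MRPP1 for studies of mitochondrial tRNA processing and methylation.
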