Addgene plasmid #67865: pET21-MRPP1_native+
Purpose: bacterial expression of TRMT10C, full coding sequence (mitoch. form)
Depositing lab: Walter Rossmanith. Depositing organization: Medical University of Vienna. Publication: A subcomplex of human mitochondrial RNase P is a bifunctional methyltransferase--extensive moonlighting in mitochondrial tRNA biogenesis. Vilardo E, Nachbagauer C, Buzet A, Taschner A, Holzmann J, Rossmanith W. Nucleic Acids Res. 2012 Dec;40(22):11583-93. doi: 10.1093/nar/gks910. Epub 2012 Oct 5. PubMed 23042678.
Backbone
  Vector backbone: pET-21b(+)
  Backbone manufacturer: Novagen
  Backbone size w/o insert (bp): 5442
  Vector type: Bacterial Expression
Growth in bacteria
  Bacterial resistance: Ampicillin, 100 μg/mL
  Growth temperature: 37°C
  Growth strain: DH5alpha
  Copy number: Low Copy
Gene/Insert
  Gene/Insert name: MRPP1 (alt names: TRMT10C; RG9MTD1)
  Species: H. sapiens (human)
  Insert size (bp): 1095
  Mutation: mitoch. form (contains aa 40-403)
  GenBank ID: 54931
  Entrez Gene: TRMT10C (a.k.a. COXPD30, HNYA, MRPP1, RG9MTD1)
  Promoter: T7
  Cloning method: Restriction Enzyme; 5′ cloning site NdeI (not destroyed); 3′ cloning site BamHI (not destroyed)
  Sequencing primers: 5′ T7; 3′ T7 Terminal
Terms and licenses: Academic/Nonprofit Terms; Industry Terms: Not Available to Industry
How to cite: pET21-MRPP1_native+ was a gift from Walter Rossmanith (Addgene plasmid # 67865 ; http://n2t.net/addgene:67865 ; RRID:Addgene_67865)
