>Addgene plasmid #67865 | pET21-MRPP1_native+ | addgene partial sequence | sequence record 120785 | T7 5'-TAATACGACTCACTATAGGG-3'
ATTCCCCTCTAGAAATAATTTTGTTTAACTTTAAGAAGGAGATATACATATGGGCAGCAGCAAAATTCCA
GCTGTTACTTATCCTAAAAATGAGAGTACACCCCCTTCTGAAGAGCTAGAGTTGGATAAGTGGAAAACTA
CCATGAAATCTAGTGTGCAAGAAGAATGTGTTTCAACAATCTCAAGCAGTAAGGATGAAGATCCTCTAGC
TGCCACCAGAGAGTTCATTGAGATGTGGAGATTGCTTGGCAGAGAAGTACCAGAACACATCACTGAAGAA
GAGCTCAAAACCCTTATGGAATGTGTTTCTAACACAGCAAAAAAAAAATATTTAAAATATTTATATACGA
AGGAAAAAGTGAAAAAAGCTAGGCAAATAAAAAAGGAAATGAAAGCAGCAGCAAGGGAAGAAGCAAAAAA
TATCAAGCTGCTAGAAACCACTGAGGAAGATAAACAGAAAAACTTTCTATTTTTACGACTTTGGGATAGG
AATATGGACATAGCAATGGGCTGGAAGGGTGCCCAGGCCATGCAGTTTGGACAACCTTTGGTTTTTGACA
TGGCTTACGAAAATTATATGAAACGAAAAGAATTGCAGAATACTGTTTCCCAGCTTTTAGAAAGTGAAGG
ATGGAACAGAAGAAATGTTGATCCTTTCCATATTTATTTCTGCAATCTAAAAATAGATGGTGCTTTGCAC
AGAGAGTTAGTTAAACGGTATCAAGAAAAATGGGACAAATTGCTTTTAACATCAACAGAAAAGTCTCATG
TAGATTTATTTCCAAAGGACAGTATTATCTATTTAACTGCAGATTCTCCCAATGTTATGACTACTTTCAG
GCATGACAAAGTTTATGTAATTGGGTCTTTTGTTGATAAGAGTATGCAGCCAGGCACATCCCTAGCCAAG
GCAAAACGGCTGAACCTGGCAACTGAATGCCTTCCATTAGATAAATATTTACAATGGGAAATTGGTAACA
AAAATCTCACCTTAGATCAAATGATACGTATTTTGTTATGTCTGAAAAACAATGGTAATTGGCAAGAGGC
TCTGCAATTCGTTCCCAAGAGAAAACATACTGGTTTTCTGGAGATTTCTCAGCATTCTCAAGAGTTTATC
