>Addgene plasmid #67865 | pET21-MRPP1_native+ | addgene partial sequence | sequence record 120786 | T7term 5'-GCTAGTTATTGCTCAGCGG-3'
CTTCCTTTCGGGCTTTGTTAGCAGCCGGATCTCAGTGGTGGTGGTGGTGGTGCTCGAGTGCGGCCGCAAG
CTTGTCGACGGAGCTCGAATTCGGATCCTCAAGTCTTTGCCTTCTTTAGTCTGTTGATAAACTCTTGAGA
ATGCTGAGAAATCTCCAGAAAACCAGTATGTTTTCTCTTGGGAACGAATTGCAGAGCCTCTTGCCAATTA
CCATTGTTTTTCAGACATAACAAAATACGTATCATTTGATCTAAGGTGAGATTTTTGTTACCAATTTCCC
ATTGTAAATATTTATCTAATGGAAGGCATTCAGTTGCCAGGTTCAGCCGTTTTGCCTTGGCTAGGGATGT
GCCTGGCTGCATACTCTTATCAACAAAAGACCCAATTACATAAACTTTGTCATGCCTGAAAGTAGTCATA
ACATTGGGAGAATCTGCAGTTAAATAGATAATACTGTCCTTTGGAAATAAATCTACATGAGACTTTTCTG
TTGATGTTAAAAGCAATTTGTCCCATTTTTCTTGATACCGTTTAACTAACTCTCTGTGCAAAGCACCATC
TATTTTTAGATTGCAGAAATAAATATGGAAAGGATCAACATTTCTTCTGTTCCATCCTTCACTTTCTAAA
AGCTGGGAAACAGTATTCTGCAATTCTTTTCGTTTCATATAATTTTCGTAAGCCATGTCAAAAACCAAAG
GTTGTCCAAACTGCATGGCCTGGGCACCCTTCCAGCCCATTGCTATGTCCATATTCCTATCCCAAAGTCG
TAAAAATAGAAAGTTTTTCTG
